>Addgene plasmid #107609 | pUBC_hsPUM1-iRFP670 | addgene full sequence | sequence record 207515 | Addgene NGS Result
GTAAACTTGGTCTGACAGTTACCAATGCTTAATCAGTGAGGCACCTATCTCAGCGATCTGTCTATTTCGT
TCATCCATAGTTGCCTGACTCCCCGTCGTGTAGATAACTACGATACGGGAGGGCTTACCATCTGGCCCCA
GTGCTGCAATGATACCGCGAGACCCACGCTCACCGGCTCCAGATTTATCAGCAATAAACCAGCCAGCCGG
AAGGGCCGAGCGCAGAAGTGGTCCTGCAACTTTATCCGCCTCCATCCAGTCTATTAATTGTTGCCGGGAA
GCTAGAGTAAGTAGTTCGCCAGTTAATAGTTTGCGCAACGTTGTTGCCATTGCTACAGGCATCGTGGTGT
CACGCTCGTCGTTTGGTATGGCTTCATTCAGCTCCGGTTCCCAACGATCAAGGCGAGTTACATGATCCCC
CATGTTGTGCAAAAAAGCGGTTAGCTCCTTCGGTCCTCCGATCGTTGTCAGAAGTAAGTTGGCCGCAGTG
TTATCACTCATGGTTATGGCAGCACTGCATAATTCTCTTACTGTCATGCCATCCGTAAGATGCTTTTCTG
TGACTGGTGAGTACTCAACCAAGTCATTCTGAGAATAGTGTATGCGGCGACCGAGTTGCTCTTGCCCGGC
GTCAATACGGGATAATACCGCGCCACATAGCAGAACTTTAAAAGTGCTCATCATTGGAAAACGTTCTTCG
GGGCGAAAACTCTCAAGGATCTTACCGCTGTTGAGATCCAGTTCGATGTAACCCACTCGTGCACCCAACT
GATCTTCAGCATCTTTTACTTTCACCAGCGTTTCTGGGTGAGCAAAAACAGGAAGGCAAAATGCCGCAAA
AAAGGGAATAAGGGCGACACGGAAATGTTGAATACTCATACTCTTCCTTTTTCAATATTATTGAAGCATT
TATCAGGGTTATTGTCTCATGAGCGGATACATATTTGAATGTATTTAGAAAAATAAACAAATAGGGGTTC
CGCGCACATTTCCCCGAAAAGTGCCACCTGACGTCTAAGAAACCATTATTATCATGACATTAACCTATAA
AAATAGGCGTATCACGAGCTATGCGGCATCAGAGCAGATTGTACTGAGAGTGCACCATATGCGGTGTGAA
ATACCGCACAGATGCGTAAGGAGAAAATACCGCATCAGGCGCCATTCGCCATTCAGGCTGCGCAACTGTT
GGGAAGGGCGATCGGTGCGGGCCTCTTCGCTATTACGCCAGCTGGCGAAAGGGGGATGTGCTGCAAGGCG
ATTAAGTTGGGTAACGCCAGGGTTTTCCCAGTCACGACGTTGTAAAACGACGGCCAGTGAATTCGAGCTC
GGTACACGTATGTCGAGGTAGGCGCGCCGGGTTTTGGCGCCTCCCGCGGGCGCCCCCCTCCTCACGGCGA
GCGCTGCCACGTCAGACGAAGGGCGCAGCGAGCGTCCTGATCCTTCCGCCCGGACGCTCAGGACAGCGGC
CCGCTGCTCATAAGACTCGGCCTTAGAACCCCAGTATCAGCAGAAGGACATTTTAGGACGGGACTTGGGT
GACTCTAGGGCACTGGTTTTCTTTCCAGAGAGCGGAACAGGCGAGGAAAAGTAGTCCCTTCTCGGCGATT
CTGCGGAGGGATCTCCGTGGGGCGGTGAACGCCGATGATTATATAAGGACGCGCCGGGTGTGGCACAGCT
AGTTCCGTCGCAGCCGGGATTTGGGTCGCGGTTCTTGTTTGTGGATCGCTGTGATCGTCACTTGGTGAGT
AGCGGGCTGCTGGGCTGGCCGGGGCTTTCGTGGCCGCCGGGCCGCTCGGTGGGACGGAAGCGTGTGGAGA
GACCGCCAAGGGCTGTAGTCTGGGTCCGCGAGCAAGGTTGCCCTGAACTGGGGGTTGGGGGGAGCGCAGC
AAAATGGCGGCTGTTCCCGAGTCTTGAATGGAAGACGCTTGTGAGGCGGGCTGTGAGGTCGTTGAAACAA
GGTGGGGGGCATGGTGGGCGGCAAGAACCCAAGGTCTTGAGGCCTTCGCTAATGCGGGAAAGCTCTTATT
CGGGTGAGATGGGCTGGGGCACCATCTGGGGACCCTGACGTGAAGTTTGTCACTGACTGGAGAACTCGGT
TTGTCGTCTGTTGCGGGGGCGGCAGTTATGGCGGTGCCGTTGGGCAGTGCACCCGTACCTTTGGGAGCGC
GCGCCCTCGTCGTGTCGTGACGTCACCCGTTCTGTTGGCTTATAATGCAGGGTGGGGCCACCTGCCGGTA
GGTGTGCGGTAGGCTTTTCTCCGTCGCAGGACGCAGGGTTCGGGCCTAGGGTAGGCTCTCCTGAATCGAC
AGGCGCCGGACCTCTGGTGAGGGGAGGGATAAGTGAGGCGTCAGTTTCTTTGGTCGGTTTTATGTACCTA
TCTTCTTAAGTAGCTGAAGCTCCGGTTTTGAACTATGCGCTCGGGGTTGGCGAGTGTGTTTTGTGAAGTT
TTTTAGGCACCTTTTGAAATGTAATCATTTGGGTCAATATGTAATTTTCAGTGTTAGACTAGTAAATTGT
CCGCTAAATTCTGGCCGTTTTTGGCTTTTTTGTTAGACCTGGAGGTACCGCCACCGCCACCATGGCTCCA
AAGAAGAAGCGTAAGGTAGGCAGCTACCCATACGATGTTCCAGATTACGCTGGCAGCGGTCGGTCCCGGC
TCTTGGAGGACTTTCGAAACAATCGATATCCTAACTTGCAGCTTCGCGAGATCGCTGGTCATATTATGGA
ATTCTCTCAGGATCAACACGGGTCTAGATTCATTCAGCTCAAGCTGGAGAGAGCCACACCTGCCGAACGG
CAGCTCGTGTTTAATGAGATCCTCCAGGCTGCCTATCAACTGATGGTGGACGTGTTCGGCAATTACGTCA
TCCAGAAGTTCTTTGAATTTGGTAGTCTCGAGCAGAAGCTGGCCCTTGCAGAGAGAATCCGCGGCCATGT
ACTGTCCCTTGCCCTGCAGATGTACGGGTGCCGCGTAATCCAGAAGGCACTGGAATTTATACCGTCCGAC
CAGCAGAATGAGATGGTGCGGGAACTCGATGGTCATGTGTTGAAATGCGTAAAAGATCAGAACGGTAACC
ACGTGGTTCAGAAATGTATCGAGTGTGTCCAGCCACAGAGCTTGCAATTCATCATAGATGCCTTTAAGGG
CCAGGTTTTCGCTCTGAGCACGCACCCCTACGGATGCCGGGTCATTCAGCGGATTCTTGAACATTGTCTG
CCAGACCAGACTCTGCCTATCCTGGAGGAGCTCCACCAACACACCGAACAGTTGGTCCAGGATCAATATG
GTAATTACGTTATTCAGCATGTGCTGGAACATGGGCGGCCTGAGGACAAGTCCAAAATTGTAGCTGAGAT
TCGAGGCAATGTGCTCGTTCTTTCCCAGCACAAGTTCGCTTCTAACGTCGTGGAGAAATGTGTGACTCAC
GCCAGCCGGACTGAGCGCGCGGTGCTCATTGATGAAGTGTGTACCATGAACGATGGGCCACATAGCGCAC
TTTACACAATGATGAAAGACCAGTACGCAAACTACGTGGTTCAGAAGATGATAGACGTCGCTGAACCGGG
GCAGCGCAAAATTGTCATGCACAAGATCCGCCCACACATAGCTACTCTTCGGAAATACACCTATGGCAAG
CACATCCTCGCAAAGCTGGAGAAGTATTACATGAAAAACGGGGTGGATCTGGGAGGATCCAAGGGCTCGG
GCTCGACCTCGGGCTCCGGAATGTCGCGGAGGCGGCACAGCTACGAGAACGATGGTGGACAACCTCACAA
AAGGAGGAAGACGTCTCCACCGGTCGCCACCATGGCGCGTAAGGTCGATCTCACCTCCTGCGATCGCGAG
CCGATCCACATCCCCGGCAGCATTCAGCCGTGCGGCTGCCTGCTAGCCTGCGACGCGCAGGCGGTGCGGA
TCACGCGCATTACGGAAAATGCCGGCGCGTTCTTTGGACGCGAAACTCCGCGGGTCGGTGAGCTACTCGC
CGATTACTTCGGCGAGACCGAAGCCCATGCGCTGCGCAACGCACTGGCGCAGTCCTCCGATCCAAAGCGA
CCGGCGCTGATCTTCGGTTGGCGCGACGGCCTGACCGGCCGCACCTTCGACATCTCACTGCATCGCCATG
ACGGTACATCGATCATCGAGTTCGAGCCTGCGGCGGCCGAACAGGCCGACAATCCGCTGCGGCTGACGCG
GCAGATCATCGCGCGCACCAAAGAACTGAAGTCGCTCGAAGAGATGGCCGCACGGGTGCCGCGCTATCTG
CAGGCGATGCTCGGCTATCACCGCGTGATGTTGTACCGCTTCGCGGACGACGGCTCCGGGATGGTGATCG
GCGAGGCGAAGCGCAGCGACCTCGAGAGCTTTCTCGGTCAGCACTTTCCGGCGTCGCTGGTCCCGCAGCA
GGCGCGGCTACTGTACTTGAAGAACGCGATCCGCGTGGTCTCGGATTCGCGCGGCATCAGCAGCCGGATC
GTGCCCGAGCACGACGCCTCCGGCGCCGCGCTCGATCTGTCGTTCGCGCACCTGCGCAGCATCTCGCCCT
GCCATCTCGAATTTCTGCGGAACATGGGCGTCAGCGCCTCGATGTCGCTGTCGATCATCATTGACGGCAC
GCTATGGGGATTGATCATCTGTCATCATTACGAGCCGCGTGCCGTGCCGATGGCGCAGCGCGTCGCGGCC
GAAATGTTCGCCGACTTCTTATCGCTGCACTTCACCGCCGCCCACCACCAACGCTAAGTCGACTTGTTTA
TTGCAGCTTATAATGGTTACAAATAAAGCAATAGCATCACAAATTTCACAAATAAAGCATTTTTTTCACT
GCATTCTAGTTGTGGTTTGTCCAAACTCATCAATGTATCTTATTCGACTGTTTAAACCTGCAGGCATGCA
AGCTTGGCGTAATCATGGTCATAGCTGTTTCCTGTGTGAAATTGTTATCCGCTCACAATTCCACACAACA
TACGAGCCGGAAGCATAAAGTGTAAAGCCTGGGGTGCCTAATGAGTGAGCTAACTCACATTAATTGCGTT
GCGCTCACTGCCCGCTTTCCAGTCGGGAAACCTGTCGTGCCAGCTGCATTAATGAATCGGCCAACGCGCG
GGGAGAGGCGGTTTGCGTATTGGGCGCTCTTCCGCTTCCTCGCTCACTGACTCGCTGCGCTCGGTCGTTC
GGCTGCGGCGAGCGGTATCAGCTCACTCAAAGGCGGTAATACGGTTATCCACAGAATCAGGGGATAACGC
AGGAAAGAACATGTGAGCAAAAGGCCAGCAAAAGGCCAGGAACCGTAAAAAGGCCGCGTTGCTGGCGTTT
TTCCATAGGCTCCGCCCCCCTGACGAGCATCACAAAAATCGACGCTCAAGTCAGAGGTGGCGAAACCCGA
CAGGACTATAAAGATACCAGGCGTTTCCCCCTGGAAGCTCCCTCGTGCGCTCTCCTGTTCCGACCCTGCC
GCTTACCGGATACCTGTCCGCCTTTCTCCCTTCGGGAAGCGTGGCGCTTTCTCATAGCTCACGCTGTAGG
TATCTCAGTTCGGTGTAGGTCGTTCGCTCCAAGCTGGGCTGTGTGCACGAACCCCCCGTTCAGCCCGACC
GCTGCGCCTTATCCGGTAACTATCGTCTTGAGTCCAACCCGGTAAGACACGACTTATCGCCACTGGCAGC
AGCCACTGGTAACAGGATTAGCAGAGCGAGGTATGTAGGCGGTGCTACAGAGTTCTTGAAGTGGTGGCCT
AACTACGGCTACACTAGAAGAACAGTATTTGGTATCTGCGCTCTGCTGAAGCCAGTTACCTTCGGAAAAA
GAGTTGGTAGCTCTTGATCCGGCAAACAAACCACCGCTGGTAGCGGTGGTTTTTTTGTTTGCAAGCAGCA
GATTACGCGCAGAAAAAAAGGATCTCAAGAAGATCCTTTGATCTTTTCTACGGGGTCTGACGCTCAGTGG
AACGAAAACTCACGTTAAGGGATTTTGGTCATGAGATTATCAAAAAGGATCTTCACCTAGATCCTTTTAA
ATTAAAAATGAAGTTTTAAATCAATCTAAAGTATATATGA
Features (pLannotate 1.2.2; 15 found; start..end, strand, type, name):
     19..879     -  CDS            AmpR: β-lactamase; bla; confers resistance to ampicillin, carbenicillin, and related antibiotics
    880..984     -  promoter       AmpR promoter: bla
   1069..1159    +  misc_feature   bom (fragment): basis of mobility region from pBR322
   1165..1322    -  CDS            lacZα (fragment): LacZα fragment of β-galactosidase; lacZ fragment
   1336..1354    +  promoter       tight TRE promoter (fragment): Tet-responsive promoter PTight, consisting of seven tet operator sequences followed by the minimal CMV promoter
   1353..2558    +  promoter       UbC promoter: human ubiquitin C promoter
   2621..3694    +  CDS            PUM1 (fragment): PUM1_HUMAN - Also known as KIAA0099 From Homo sapiens (Human).
   3812..4747    +  CDS            iRFP670: near-infrared fluorescent protein with an emission peak at 670 nm, engineered from a bacterial phytochrome (Shcherbakova and Verkhusha, 2013) derived from Rhodopseudomonas palustris RpBphP6
   4752..4872    +  polyA_signal   SV40 poly(A) signal: SV40 polyadenylation signal
   4886..4905    +  misc_feature   MCS (fragment): pUC18/19 multiple cloning site
   4942..4958    -  protein_bind   lac operator: The lac repressor binds to the lac operator to inhibit transcription in E. coli. This inhibition can be relieved by adding lactose or isopropyl-β-D-thiogalactopyranoside (IPTG). lac repressor encoded by lacI
   4966..4996    -  promoter       lac promoter: promoter for the E. coli lac operon
   5011..5032    -  protein_bind   CAP binding site: CAP binding activates transcription in the presence of cAMP. E. coli catabolite activator protein
   5045..5137    -  CDS            lacI (fragment): lac repressor; lacI; The lac repressor binds to the lac operator to inhibit transcription in E. coli. This inhibition can be relieved by adding lactose or isopropyl-β-D-thiogalactopyranoside (IPTG).
   5320..5908    -  rep_origin     ori: high-copy-number ColE1/pMB1/pBR322/pUC origin of replication
