[The description below was written by a language model from this plasmid's Addgene catalogue record and pLannotate feature annotations shown in this document.]
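Description:
pUBC_hsPUM1-iRFP670 is a mammalian expression plasmid of about 6.1 kb built on the pUC-type cloning vector pNEB193 and intended for transient transfection. It is propagated in E. coli under ampicillin selection, with a β-lactamase gene driven by its own promoter and a ColE1/pUC-family origin of replication. The catalogue lists the plasmid as low copy, whereas the annotation tool labels this origin as a high-copy type; the record does not resolve the difference. Fragments of lacZα, the lac promoter and operator, a CAP binding site, part of the pUC multiple cloning site and a short lacI fragment flank the insert. These are remnants of the cloning vector and have no role in mammalian expression. A very short match to a Tet-responsive promoter just upstream of the UbC promoter is probably incidental.

The expression cassette consists of the human ubiquitin C (UBC) promoter, which gives constitutive, moderate expression in many mammalian cell types, followed by a human Pumilio 1 coding sequence fused at its C terminus to iRFP670 and terminated by an SV40 polyadenylation signal. The PUM1 annotation spans only about 1.1 kb and is flagged as a fragment, so the construct appears to carry a portion of the protein rather than the full-length open reading frame; the record does not state which domain. iRFP670 is a near-infrared fluorescent protein engineered from a bacterial phytochrome. Pumilio proteins bind specific RNA motifs, and the associated publication describes allele-specific CRISPR live-cell imaging. This suggests the fusion acts as a fluorescent reporter recruited to RNA tags for visualising genomic loci, though the record does not spell out that mechanism.
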