Addgene plasmid #107609: pUBC_hsPUM1-iRFP670
Purpose: Transient expression of Pumilio1, fused to iRFP670 in mammalian cells, under a hUBC promoter
Depositing lab: John Rinn. Depositing organization: Harvard University. Publication: Spatiotemporal allele organization by allele-specific CRISPR live-cell imaging (SNP-CLING). Maass PG, Barutcu AR, Shechner DM, Weiner CL, Mele M, Rinn JL. Nat Struct Mol Biol. 2018 Jan 8. pii: 10.1038/s41594-017-0015-3. doi: 10.1038/s41594-017-0015-3. PubMed 29343869.
Backbone
  Vector backbone: pNEB193
  Vector type: Mammalian Expression, Synthetic Biology
Growth in bacteria
  Bacterial resistance: Ampicillin, 100 μg/mL
  Growth temperature: 37°C
  Growth strain: DH5alpha
  Copy number: Low Copy
Gene/Insert
  Gene/Insert name: hsPUM1-iRFP670
  Species: Synthetic
  Promoter: human UBC
  Tag / fusion protein: iRFP670 (C terminal on insert)
  Cloning method: Ligation Independent Cloning
  Sequencing primers: 5′ M13F; 3′ M13R
Terms and licenses: Academic/Nonprofit Terms; Industry Terms: Not Available to Industry
How to cite: pUBC_hsPUM1-iRFP670 was a gift from John Rinn (Addgene plasmid # 107609 ; http://n2t.net/addgene:107609 ; RRID:Addgene_107609)
